Addgene plasmid #130231: pRDAX-EMMI-029 mNeptune2.5(G-H)//Esp3I
Purpose: EMMA Kit # 1000000119 extension
Depositing lab: Gary Lewin. Depositing organization: Max-Delbrueck-Centrum fuer Molekulare Medizin (MDC).
Backbone
  Vector backbone: custom built
  Vector type: Synthetic Biology
Growth in bacteria
  Bacterial resistance: Kanamycin, 50 μg/mL
  Growth temperature: 37°C
  Growth strain: DH5alpha
  Copy number: High Copy
Gene/Insert
  Gene/Insert name: mNeptune2.5
  Species: M. musculus (mouse)
  Cloning method: Restriction Enzyme; 5′ cloning site unknown (unknown if destroyed); 3′ cloning site unknown (unknown if destroyed)
Terms and licenses: Academic/Nonprofit Terms; Industry Terms: Not Available to Industry
How to cite: pRDAX-EMMI-029 mNeptune2.5(G-H)//Esp3I was a gift from Gary Lewin (Addgene plasmid # 130231 ; http://n2t.net/addgene:130231 ; RRID:Addgene_130231)
