[The description below was written by a language model from this plasmid's Addgene catalogue record and pLannotate feature annotations shown in this document.]
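Description:
pRDAX-EMMI-029 mNeptune2.5(G-H)//Esp3I is a small (about 3.2 kb) synthetic-biology part plasmid deposited as an extension to the EMMA modular assembly kit. It is built on a custom backbone and is propagated in E. coli from a high-copy ColE1/pUC-type origin, with selection by kanamycin through the neo (nptII) aminoglycoside phosphotransferase gene. The annotation also picks up short remnants of lacI, Tn5 transposase, rop and the pBR322 bom region. These are partial fragments carried over from ancestral vectors rather than functional elements.

The payload is the coding sequence of mNeptune2.5, a constitutively fluorescent, rapidly maturing monomeric red fluorescent protein derived from the sea anemone Entacmaea quadricolor. The catalogue entry lists mouse as the insert species, which does not match the origin given in the feature annotation. No eukaryotic promoter, polyadenylation signal or other expression elements are annotated around the reporter. A lac promoter with its operator and CAP binding site lies just downstream of the coding sequence but points away from it, so it does not appear to drive the reporter.

This layout fits a donor part rather than a stand-alone expression vector. The name suggests that the fragment is released with the type IIS enzyme Esp3I and carries ends that place it in the "G-H" position of the assembly scheme, although the record does not annotate the restriction sites or overhangs and lists the cloning sites as unknown. The stated purpose is limited to extending the EMMA kit, presumably so that users can add a red fluorescent reporter module to multi-part mammalian expression constructs.
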