Features (pLannotate 1.2.2; 10 found; start..end, strand, type, name):
     12..740     +  CDS            mNeptune2.5: mNeptune2.5 is a basic (constitutively fluorescent) red fluorescent protein published in 2014, derived from Entacmaea quadricolor. It is reported to be a rapidly-maturing monomer with moderate acid sensitivity.
    794..810     -  protein_bind   lac operator: The lac repressor binds to the lac operator to inhibit transcription in E. coli. This inhibition can be relieved by adding lactose or isopropyl-β-D-thiogalactopyranoside (IPTG). lac repressor encoded by lacI
    818..848     -  promoter       lac promoter: promoter for the E. coli lac operon
    863..884     -  protein_bind   CAP binding site: CAP binding activates transcription in the presence of cAMP. E. coli catabolite activator protein
    897..989     -  CDS            lacI (fragment): lac repressor; lacI; The lac repressor binds to the lac operator to inhibit transcription in E. coli. This inhibition can be relieved by adding lactose or isopropyl-β-D-thiogalactopyranoside (IPTG).
   1172..1760    -  rep_origin     ori: high-copy-number ColE1/pMB1/pBR322/pUC origin of replication
   1933..2037    +  CDS            tnpA (fragment): TN5P_ECOLX - Also known as tnp. Experimental evidence at protein level: Swiss-Prot protein existence level 1. Mediates transposition of transposon Tn5 by a 'cut and paste' mechanism. First, the monomeric transposase binds the 19 bp inverted DNA repeats flanking the transposon. Then, dimerization of the DNA- bound transposase creates a synaptic DNA complex. After nicking of the first DNA strand, excision of the transposon proceeds through a series of intermediates. The transposase then mediates the insertion of the transposon at a new site by strand transfer. The activity of the wild- type tran
   2069..2860    +  CDS            neo: KKA2_KLEPN - Also known as kan, nptII. Experimental evidence at protein level: Swiss-Prot protein existence level 1. Resistance to kanamycin, neomycin, paromomycin, ribostamycin, butirosin and gentamicin B. From Klebsiella pneumoniae.
   2964..2999    +  CDS            rop (fragment): Rop protein, which maintains plasmids at low copy number; rop
   3101..3141    +  misc_feature   bom (fragment): basis of mobility region from pBR322
>Addgene plasmid #130231 | pRDAX-EMMI-029 mNeptune2.5(G-H)//Esp3I | depositor full sequence | sequence record 249609 | Full Sequence
CGTCTCGCAGCGTCAGCAAAGGCGAGGAGCTCATCAAGGAGAACATGCACACCAAGCTGTACATGGAAGG
TACTGTGAATAACCACCACTTCAAATGCACGCATGAAGGTGAAGGCAAGCCCTATGAGGGCACACAGACC
AATCGCATCAAAGTGGTTGAGGGAGGTCCTCTGCCGTTTGCGTTCGACATTCTGGCCACATGCTTCATGT
ATGGCTCCAAAACGTTCATCAACCACACTCAGGGCATACCCGATTTCTTCAAGCAGTCTTTTCCTGAAGG
CTTTACATGGGAGAGAGTGACCACATACGAAGATGGAGGCGTCCTCACTGTGACACAAGACACAAGTCTG
CAGGATGGATGTCTCATCTACAATGTGAAGCTGCGTGGGGTGAACTTTCCCTCTAATGGGCCTGTAATGC
AGAAGAAAACTCTTGGGTGGGAAGCATCAACCGAGACTCTTTACCCAGCTGATGGAGGGCTTGAAGGCCG
GTGTGACATGGCTCTCAAGTTGGTAGGTGGAGGACATCTGCATTGCAACCTGAAAACCACCTACAGGAGC
AAGAAGCCAGCAAAGAACCTGAAGATGCCAGGAGTCTATTTTGTGGACAGACGATTGGAGCGGATTAAGG
AGGCCGACAATGAAACCTATGTCGAGCAACACGAGGTTGCCGTTGCTAGGTATTGTGACTTGCCTTCCAA
ACTGGGGCATAAGCTGAACGGGATGGATGAGCTGTACAAATCAGGCCGAGACGACCTGCTAGCGCTCGCT
TGGATCCGAATTCAAACCTGAAATTGTTATCCGCTCACAATTCCACACAACATACGAGCCGGAAGCATAA
AGTGTAAAGCCTGGGGTGCCTAATGAGTGAGCTAACTCACATTAATTGCGTTGCGCTCACTGCCCGCTTT
CCAGTCGGGAAACCTGTCGTGCCAGCTGCATTAATGAATCGGCCAACGCGCGGGGAGAGGCGGTTTGCGT
ATTGGGCGCTCTTCCGCTTCCTCGCTCACTGACTCGCTGCGCTCGGTCGTTCGGCTGCGGCGAGCGGTAT
CAGCTCACTCAAAGGCGGTAATACGGTTATCCACAGAATCAGGGGATAACGCAGGAAAGAACATGTGAGC
AAAAGGCCAGCAAAAGGCCAGGAACCGTAAAAAGGCCGCGTTGCTGGCGTTTTTCCATAGGCTCCGCCCC
CCTGACGAGCATCACAAAAATCGACGCTCAAGTCAGAGGTGGCGAAACCCGACAGGACTATAAAGATACC
AGGCGTTTCCCCCTGGAAGCTCCCTCGTGCGCTCTCCTGTTCCGACCCTGCCGCTTACCGGATACCTGTC
CGCCTTTCTCCCTTCGGGAAGCGTGGCGCTTTCTCATAGCTCACGCTGTAGGTATCTCAGTTCGGTGTAG
GTCGTTCGCTCCAAGCTGGGCTGTGTGCACGAACCCCCCGTTCAGCCCGACCGCTGCGCCTTATCCGGTA
ACTATCGTCTTGAGTCCAACCCGGTAAGACACGACTTATCGCCACTGGCAGCAGCCACTGGTAACAGGAT
TAGCAGAGCGAGGTATGTAGGCGGTGCTACAGAGTTCTTGAAGTGGTGGCCTAACTACGGCTACACTAGA
AGAACAGTATTTGGTATCTGCGCTCTGCTGAAGCCAGTTACCTTCGGAAAAAGAGTTGGTAGCTCTTGAT
CCGGCAAACAAACCACCGCTGGTAGCGGTGGTTTTTTTGTTTGCAAGCAGCAGATTACGCGCAGAAAAAA
AGGATCTCAAGAAGATCCTTTGATCTTTTCTACGGGGTCTGACGCTCAGTGGAACGAAAACTCACGTTAA
GGGATTTTGGTCATGAGATTATCAAAAAGGATCTTCACCTAGATCCTTTTAAATTAAAAATGAAGTTTTA
AATCAATCTAAAGTATATATGAGTAAACTTGGTCTGACAGCCGGAATTGCCAGCTGGGGCGCCCTCTGGT
AAGGTTGGGAAGCCCTGCAAAGTAAACTGGATGGCTTTCTTGCCGCCAAGGATCTGATGGCGCAGGGGAT
CAAGATCTGATCAAGAGACAGGATGAGGATCGTTTCGCATGATTGAACAAGATGGATTGCACGCAGGTTC
TCCGGCCGCTTGGGTGGAGAGGCTATTCGGCTATGACTGGGCACAACAGACAATCGGCTGCTCTGATGCC
GCCGTGTTCCGGCTGTCAGCGCAGGGGCGCCCGGTTCTTTTTGTCAAGACCGACCTGTCCGGTGCCCTGA
ATGAACTGCAGGACGAGGCAGCGCGGCTATCGTGGCTGGCCACGACGGGCGTTCCTTGCGCAGCTGTGCT
CGACGTTGTCACTGAAGCGGGAAGGGACTGGCTGCTATTGGGCGAAGTGCCGGGGCAGGATCTCCTGTCA
TCCCACCTTGCTCCTGCCGAGAAAGTATCCATCATGGCTGATGCAATGCGGCGGCTGCATACGCTTGATC
CGGCTACCTGCCCATTCGACCACCAAGCGAAACATCGCATCGAGCGAGCACGTACTCGGATGGAAGCCGG
TCTTGTCGATCAGGATGATCTGGACGAAGAGCATCAGGGGCTCGCGCCAGCCGAACTGTTCGCCAGGCTC
AAGGCGCGCATGCCCGACGGCGAGGATCTCGTCGTGACCCATGGCGATGCCTGCTTGCCGAATATCATGG
TGGAAAATGGCCGCTTTTCTGGATTCATCGACTGTGGCCGGCTGGGTGTGGCGGACCGCTATCAGGACAT
AGCGTTGGCTACCCGTGATATTGCTGAAGAGCTTGGCGGCGAATGGGCTGACCGCTTCCTCGTGCTTTAC
GGTATCGCCGCTCCCGATTCGCAGCGCATCGCCTTCTATCGCCTTCTTGACGAGTTCTTCTGATCCGCGC
ACATTTCCCCGAAAAGTGCCACCTGACGTCTAAGAAACCATTATTATCATGACATTAACCTATAAAAATA
GGCGTATCACGAGGCCCTTTCGTCTCGCGCGTTTCGGTGATGACGGTGAAAACCTCTGACACATGCAGCT
CCCGGAGACGGTCACAGCTTGTCTGTAAGCGGATGCCGGGAGCAGACAAGCCCGTCAGGGCGCGTCAGCG
GGTGTTGGCGGGTGTCGGGGCTGGCTTAACTATGCGGCATCAGAGCAGATTGTACTGAGAGAAACCCAAT
TGGGTACCGAGCTCCCTGCAGGAAGC
